>Addgene plasmid #61262 | pCM433kanT | depositor full sequence | sequence record 99454 | pCM433kanT sequence 5367 bps
GCAAAAGGCCAGGAACCGTAAAAAGGCCGCGTTGCTGGCGTTTTTCCATAGGCTCCGCCCCCCTGACGAG
CATCACAAAAATCGACGCTCAAGTCAGAGGTGGCGAAACCCGACAGGACTATAAAGATACCAGGCGTTTC
CCCCTGGAAGCTCCCTCGTGCGCTCTCCTGTTCCGACCCTGCCGCTTACCGGATACCTGTCCGCCTTTCT
CCCTTCGGGAAGCGTGGCGCTTTCTCATAGCTCACGCTGTAGGTATCTCAGTTCGGTGTAGGTCGTTCGC
TCCAAGCTGGGCTGTGTGCACGAACCCCCCGTTCAGCCCGACCGCTGCGCCTTATCCGGTAACTATCGTC
TTGAGTCCAACCCGGTAAGACACGACTTATCGCCACTGGCAGCAGCCACTGGTAACAGGATTAGCAGAGC
GAGGTATGTAGGCGGTGCTACAGAGTTCTTGAAGTGGTGGCCTAACTACGGCTACACTAGAAGGACAGTA
TTTGGTATCTGCGCTCTGCTGAAGCCAGTTACCTTCGGAAAAAGAGTTGGTAGCTCTTGATCCGGCAAAC
AAACCACCGCTGGTAGCGGTGGTTTTTTTGTTTGCAAGCAGCAGATTACGCGCAGAAAAAAAGGATCTCA
AGAAGATCCTTTGATCTTTTCTACGGGGTCTGACGCTCAGTGGAACGAAAACTCACGTTAAGGGATTTTG
GTCATGAGATTATCAAAAAGGATCTTCACCTAGATCCTTTTAAATTAAAAATGAAGTTTTAAATCAATCT
AAAGTATATATGAGTAAACTTGGTCTGACAGTTACCAATGTGCAGGTTGTCGGTGTCGTGATGCACGGCA
CTGACGCGCTGATGCTCGGCGAAGCCAAGCCCAGCGCAGATGCGGTCCTCAATCGCGCGCAACGTCTCCG
CGTCGGGCTTCTCTCCCGCGCGGAAGCTAACCAGCAGGTGATAGGTCTTGTCGGCCTCGGAACGGGTGTT
GCCGTGCTGGGTCGCCATCACCTCGGCCATGACAGCGGGCAGGGTGTTTGCCTCGCAGTTCGTGACGCGC
ACGTGACCCAGGCGCTCGGTCTTGCCTTGCTCGTCGGTGATGTACTTCACCAGCTCCGCGAAGTCGCTCT
TCTTGATGGAGCGCATGGGGACGTGCTTGGCAATCACGCGCACCCCCCGGCCGTTTTAGCGGCTAAAAAA
GTCATGGCTCTGCCCTCGGGCGGACCACGCCCATCATGACCTTGCCAAGCTCGTCCTGCTTCTCTTCGAT
CTTCGCCAGCAGGGCGAGGATCGTGGCATCACCGAACCGCGCCGTGCGCGGGTCGTCGGTGAGCCAGAGT
TTCAGCAGGCCGCCCAGGCGGCCCAGGTCGCCATTGATGCGGGCCAGCTCGCGGACGTGCTCATAGTCCA
CGACGCCCGTGATTTTGTAGCCCTGGCCGACGGCCAGCAGGTAGGCCGACAGGCTCATGCCGGCCGCCGC
CGCCTTTTCCTCAATCGCTCTTCGTTCGTCTGGAAGGCAGTACACCTTGATAGGTGGGCTGCCCTTCCTG
GTTGGCTTGGTTTCATCAGCCATCCGCTTGCCCTCATCTGTTACGCCGGCGGTAGCCGGCCAGCCTCGCA
GAGCAGGATTCCCGTTGAGCACCGCCAGGTGCGAATAAGGGACAGTGAAGAAGGAACACCCGCTCGCGGG
TGGGCCTACTTCACCTATCCTGCCCGGCTGACGCCGTTGGATACACCAAGGAAAGTCTACACGAACCCTT
TGGCAAAATCCTGTATATCGTGCGAAAAAGGATGGATATACCGAAAAAATCGCTATAATGACCCCGAAGC
AGGGTTATGCAGCGGAAAAGCGCTGCTTCCCTGCTGTTTTGTGGAATATCTACCGACTGGAAACAGGCAA
ATGCAGGAAATTACTGAACTGAGGGGACAGGGTTGATGAGAGCTTTGTTGTAGGTGGACCAGTTGGTGAT
TTTGAACTTTTGCTTTGCCACGGAACGGTCTGCGTTGTCGGGAAGATGCGTGATCTGATCCTTCAACTCA
GCAAAAGTTCGATTTATTCAACAAAGCCACGTTGTGTCTCAAAATCTCTGATGTTACATTGCACAAGATA
AAAATATATCATCATGAACAATAAAACTGTCTGCTTACATAAACAGTAATACAAGGGGTGTTATGAGCCA
TATTCAACGGGAAACGTCTTGCTCGAGGCCGCGATTAAATTCCAACATGGATGCTGATTTATATGGGTAT
AAATGGGCTCGCGATAATGTCGGGCAATCAGGTGCGACAATCTATCGATTGTATGGGAAGCCCGATGCGC
CAGAGTTGTTTCTGAAACATGGCAAAGGTAGCGTTGCCAATGATGTTACAGATGAGATGGTCAGACTAAA
CTGGCTGACGGAATTTATGCCTCTTCCGACCATCAAGCATTTTATCCGTACTCCTGATGATGCATGGTTA
CTCACCACTGCGATCCCCGGGAAAACAGCATTCCAGGTATTAGAAGAATATCCTGATTCAGGTGAAAATA
TTGTTGATGCGCTGGCAGTGTTCCTGCGCCGGTTGCATTCGATTCCTGTTTGTAATTGTCCTTTTAACAG
CGATCGCGTATTTCGTCTCGCTCAGGCGCAATCACGAATGAATAACGGTTTGGTTGATGCGAGTGATTTT
GATGACGAGCGTAATGGCTGGCCTGTTGAACAAGTCTGGAAAGAAATGCATAAGCTTTTGCCATTCTCAC
CGGATTCAGTCGTCACTCATGGTGATTTCTCACTTGATAACCTTATTTTTGACGAGGGGAAATTAATAGG
TTGTATTGATGTTGGACGAGTCGGAATCGCAGACCGATACCAGGATCTTGCCATCCTATGGAACTGCCTC
GGTGAGTTTTCTCCTTCATTACAGAAACGGCTTTTTCAAAAATATGGTATTGATAATCCTGATATGAATA
AATTGCAGTTTCATTTGATGCTCGATGAGTTTTTCTAATCAGAATTGGTTAATTGGTTGTAACACTGGCA
GAGCATTACGCTGACTTGACGGGACTCGAGATTATAGCTCCTGCCCTATGGGATTCACCTTTATGTTGAT
AAGAAATAAAAGAAAATGCCAATAGGATATCGGCATTTTCTTTTGCGTTTTTATTTGTTAACTGTTAATT
GTCCTTGTTCAAGGATGCTGTCTTTGACAACAGATGTTTTCTTGCCTTTGATGTTCAGCAGGAAGCTTGG
CGCAAACGTTGATTGTTTGTCTGCGTAGAATCCTCTGTTTGTCATATAGCTTGTAATCACGACATTGTTT
CCTTTCGCTTGAGGTACAGCGAAGTGTGAGTAAGTAAAGGTTACATCGTTAGGATCAAGATCCATTTTTA
ACACAAGGCCAGTTTTGTTCAGCGGCTTGTATGGGCCAGTTAAAGAATTAGAAACATAACCAAGCATGTA
AATATCGTTAGACGTAATGCCGTCAATCGTCATTTTTGATCCGCGGGAGTCAGTGAACAGGTACCATTTG
CCGTTCATTTTAAAGACGTTCGCGCGTTCAATTTCATCTGTTACTGTGTTAGATGCAATCAGCGGTTTCA
TCACTTTTTTCAGTGTGTAATCATCGTTTAGCTCAATCATACCGAGAGCGCCGTTTGCTAACTCAGCCGT
GCGTTTTTTATCGCTTTGCAGAAGTTTTTGACTTTCTTGACGGAAGAATGATGTGCTTTTGCCATAGTAT
GCTTTGTTAAATAAAGATTCTTCGCCTTGGTAGCCATCTTCAGTTCCAGTGTTTGCTTCAAATACTAAGT
ATTTGTGGCCTTTATCTTCTACGTAGTGAGGATCTCTCAGCGTATGGTTGTCGCCTGAGCTGTAGTTGCC
TTCATCGATGAACTGCTGTACATTTTGATACGTTTTTCCGTCACCGTCAAAGATTGATTTATAATCCTCT
ACACCGTTGATGTTCAAAGAGCTGTCTGATGCTGATACGTTAACTTGTGCAGTTGTCAGTGTTTGTTTGC
CGTAATGTTTACCGGAGAAATCAGTGTAGAATAAACGGATTTTTCCGTCAGATGTAAATGTGGCTGAACC
TGACCATTCTTGTGTTTGGTCTTTTAGGATAGAATCATTTGCATCGAATTTGTCGCTGTCTTTAAAGACG
CGGCCAGCGTTTTTCCAGCTGTCAATAGAAGTTTCGCCGACTTTTTGATAGAACATGTAAATCGATGTGT
CATCCGCATTTTTAGGATCTCCGGCTAATGCAAAGACGATGTGGTAGCCGTGATAGTTTGCGACAGTGCC
GTCAGCGTTTTGTAATGGCCAGCTGTCCCAAACGTCCAGGCCTTTTGCAGAAGAGATATTTTTAATTGTG
GACGAATCGAATTCAGGAACTTGATATTTTTCATTTTTTTGCTGTTCAGGGATTTGCAGCATATCATGGC
GTGTAATATGGGAAATGCCGTATGTTTCCTTATATGGCTTTTGGTTCGTTTCTTTCGCAAACGCTTGAGT
TGCGCCTCCTGCCAGCAGTGCGGTAGTAAAGGTTAATACTGTTGCTTGTTTTGCAAACTTTTTGATGTTC
ATCGTTCATGTCTCCTTTTTTATGTACTGTGTTAGCGGTCTGCTTCTTCCAGCCCTCCTGTTTGAAGATG
GCAAGTTAGTTACGCACAATAAAAAAAGACCTAAAATATGTAAGGGGTGACGCCAAAGTATACACTTTGC
CCTTTACACATTTTAGGTCTTGCCTGCTTTATCAGTAACAAACCCGCGCGATTTACTTTTCGACCTCATT
CTATTAGACTCTCGTTTGGATTGCAACTGGTCTATTTTCCTCTTTTGTTTGATAGAAAATCATAAAAGGA
TTTGCAGACTACGGGCCTAAAGAACTAAAAAATCTATCTGTTTCTTTTCATTCTCTGTATTTTTTATAGT
TTCTGTTGCATGGGCATAAAGTTGCCTTTTTAATCACAATTCAGAAAATATCATAATATCTCATTTCACT
AAATAATAGTGAACGGCAGGTATATGTGATGGGTTAAAAAGGATCGATCCTCTAGCCACGGGTGCGCATG
ATCGTGCTCCTGTCGTTGAGGACCCGGCTAGGCTGGCGGGGTTGCCTTACTGGTTAGCAGAATGAATCAC
CGATACGCGAGCGAACGTGAAGCGACTGCTGCTGCAAAACGTCTGCGACCTGAGCAACAACATGAATGGT
CTTCGGTTTCCGTGTTTCGTAAAGTCTGGAAACGCGGAAGTCAGCGCTCTTCCGCTTCCTCGCTCACTGA
CTCGCTGCGCTCGGTCGTTCGGCTGCGGCGAGCGGTATCAGCTCACTCAAAGGCGGTAATACGGTTATCC
ACAGAATCAGGGGATAACGCAGGAAAGAACATGTGAGCAAAAGGCCA
Features (pLannotate 1.2.2; 10 found; start..end, strand, type, name):
     43..631     -  rep_origin     ori: high-copy-number ColE1/pMB1/pBR322/pUC origin of replication
    807..1154    -  CDS            traI (fragment): TRAI6_ECOLX - Experimental evidence at protein level: Swiss-Prot protein existence level 1. The initiation process of transfer DNA synthesis requires the interaction of at least three plasmid-specific components (TraH, I, and J) at the transfer origin resulting in the assembly of a specialised nucleoprotein complex - the relaxosome. Site- and strand-specific cleavage at the transfer origin is dependent on TraI and TraJ. From Escherichia coli.
   1192..1563    -  CDS            traJ: oriT-recognizing protein; traJ
   1596..1705    -  oriT           oriT: incP origin of transfer
   1922..1978    -  CDS            TRA2_ECOLX (fragment): Protein predicted: Swiss-Prot protein existence level 4. Required for transposition of transposon Tn903. From Escherichia coli.
   2163..2978    +  CDS            KanR: aminoglycoside phosphotransferase; aph(3')-Ia; confers resistance to kanamycin in bacteria or G418 (Geneticin®) in eukaryotes
   3131..4552    -  CDS            SacB: secreted levansucrase that renders bacterial growth sensitive to sucrose; Bacillus subtilis sacB; negative selection marker
   4553..4998    -  promoter       sacB promoter: sacR; sacB promoter and control region
   5097..5225    -  CDS            YPB1_ECOLX (fragment): Protein predicted: Swiss-Prot protein existence level 4. From Escherichia coli.
   5229..5362    -  rep_origin     RSF ori (fragment): Plasmids containing the RSF 1030 origin of replication can be propagated in E. coli cells that contain additional plasmids with compatible origins.
