[The description below was written by a language model from this plasmid's Addgene catalogue record and pLannotate feature annotations shown in this document.]
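Description:
pCM433kanT is a 5,367 bp empty-backbone allelic exchange vector derived from pCM433, built for making unmarked chromosomal mutations by sucrose counterselection. Compared with its parent, the cat, tet and bla resistance genes were removed and a kanamycin marker was added, so the plasmid now carries a single selectable marker, the aph(3')-Ia aminoglycoside phosphotransferase (KanR). It replicates at high copy in E. coli from a ColE1/pUC-type origin. The annotation also picks up short fragments matching an RSF1030-type origin, a Tn903 transposase and a hypothetical E. coli plasmid protein, which appear to be remnants of earlier cloning rather than functional parts.

The working elements are a mobilisation region and a counterselection cassette. An IncP origin of transfer (oriT) with traJ and a fragment of traI allows the plasmid to be transferred by conjugation from a donor strain that supplies the remaining transfer functions. The Bacillus subtilis sacB gene, expressed from its native promoter and sacR control region, encodes levansucrase, which makes many Gram-negative bacteria sensitive to sucrose. In typical use, homology arms flanking the desired change are added to the PCR-amplified backbone by Gibson assembly, as the depositor specifies. Kanamycin then selects recipients in which the plasmid has integrated by a single crossover, on the usual premise that a ColE1-type origin is not maintained in the target host. Growth on sucrose selects cells that have lost the vector through a second recombination event, leaving either the wild-type or the mutant allele with no marker. The associated publication describes genetic tools for the methanotroph Methylomicrobium buryatense, indicating the intended host context.
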