Addgene plasmid #61262: pCM433kanT
Purpose: (Empty Backbone) Sucrose counterselection (sacB) vector for unmarked allelic exchange.
Depositing lab: Mary Lidstrom. Depositing organization: University of Washington. Publication: Genetic tools for the industrially promising methanotroph Methylomicrobium buryatense. Puri AW, Owen S, Chu F, Chavkin T, Beck DA, Kalyuzhnaya MG, Lidstrom ME. Appl Environ Microbiol. 2014 Dec 29. pii: AEM.03795-14. 10.1128/AEM.03795-14 PubMed 25548049.
Backbone
  Vector backbone: pCM433
  Backbone size (bp): 5367
  Modifications to backbone: Removed cat, tet, and bla antibiotic resistance markers and added kan marker.
  Vector type: Bacterial Expression, Synthetic Biology ; Sucrose counterselection
Growth in bacteria
  Bacterial resistance: Kanamycin, 50 μg/mL
  Growth temperature: 37°C
  Growth strain: Top10
  Copy number: High Copy
Gene/Insert
  Cloning method: Gibson Cloning
Resource information
  A portion of this plasmid was derived from a plasmid made by: pCM433 received from Christopher Marx.
Terms and licenses: Academic/Nonprofit Terms; Industry Terms: Not Available to Industry
Depositor comments: In order to use plasmid pCM433kanT, inserts should be added by Gibson Cloning. Primers to amplify the backbone have been annotated on the depositor's plasmid map. The sequences are (5' to 3'): AP186_pCM433kanT_fwd1 - ATGTGCAGGTTGTCGGTGTC AP187_pCM433kanT_rev1 - TGGTAACTGTCAGACCAAGTTTACTC
How to cite: pCM433kanT was a gift from Mary Lidstrom (Addgene plasmid # 61262 ; http://n2t.net/addgene:61262 ; RRID:Addgene_61262)
