>Addgene plasmid #61262 | pCM433kanT | addgene partial sequence | sequence record 103912 | pBR322ori-3 5'-tttgtttgcaagcagcagat-3'
AGGATCTCAAGAAGATCCTTTGATCTTTTCTACGGGGTCTGACGCTCAGTGGAACGAAAACTCACGTTAA
GGGATTTTGGTCATGAGATTATCAAAAAGGATCTTCACCTAGATCCTTTTAAATTAAAAATGAAGTTTTA
AATCAATCTAAAGTATATATGAGTAAACTTGGTCTGACAGTTACCAATGTGCAGGTTGTCGGTGTCGTGA
TGCACGGCACTGACGCGCTGATGCTCGGCGAAGCCAAGCCCAGCGCAGATGCGGTCCTCAATCGCGCGCA
ACGTCTCCGCGTCGGGCTTCTCTCCCGCGCGGAAGCTAACCAGCAGGTGATAGGTCTTGTCGGCCTCGGA
ACGGGTGTTGCCGTGCTGGGTCGCCATCACCTCGGCCATGACAGCGGGCAGGGTGTTTGCCTCGCAGTTC
GTGACGCGCACGTGACCCAGGCGCTCGGTCTTGCCTTGCTCGTCGGTGATGTACTTCACCAGCTCCGCGA
AGTCGCTCTTCTTGATGGAGCGCATGGGGACGTGCTTGGCAATCACGCGCACCCCCCGGCCGTTTTAGCG
GCTAAAAAAGTCATGGCTCTGCCCTCGGGCGGACCACGCCCATCATGACCTTGCCAAGCTCGTCCTGCTT
CTCTTCGATCTTCGCCAGCAGGGCGAGGATCGTGGCATCACCGAACCGCGCCGTGCGCGGGTCGTCGGTG
AGCCAGAGTTTCAGCAGGCCGCCCAGGCGGCCCAGGTCGCCATTGATGCGGGCCAGCTCGCGGACGTGCT
CATAGTCCACGACGCCCGTGATTTTGTAGCCCTGGCCGACGGCCAGCAGGTAGGCCGACAGGCTCATGCC
GGCCGCCGCCGCCTTTTCCTCAATCGCTCTTCGTTCGTCTGGAAGGCAGTACACCTTGATAGGTGGGCTG
CCCTTCCTGGTTGGCTTGGTTTCATCAGCCATCCGCTTGCCCTCATCTGTTACGCCGGCGGTAGCCGGCC
AGCCTCGCAGAGCAGGATTCCCGTTGAGCACCGCCAGGTGCGAATAAGGGACAGTGAAGAAGGAACACCC
GCTCGCGGGTGGGCCTACTTCACCTATCCTGCCCGGCTGACGCCGTTGGATACACCAAGGAA
