>Addgene plasmid #61262 | pCM433kanT | addgene partial sequence | sequence record 155405 | KanR2-F 5'-GAACTGCCTCGGTGAGTTTT-3'
GGCTTTTTCAAAAATATGGTATTGATAATCCTGATATGAATAAATTGCAGTTTCATTTGATGCTCGATGA
GTTTTTCTAATCAGAATTGGTTAATTGGTTGTAACACTGGCAGAGCATTACGCTGACTTGACGGGACTCG
AGATTATAGCTCCTGCCCTATGGGATTCACCTTTATGTTGATAAGAAATAAAAGAAAATGCCAATAGGAT
ATCGGCATTTTCTTTTGCGTTTTTATTTGTTAACTGTTAATTGTCCTTGTTCAAGGATGCTGTCTTTGAC
AACAGATGTTTTCTTGCCTTTGATGTTCAGCAGGAAGCTTGGCGCAAACGTTGATTGTTTGTCTGCGTAG
AATCCTCTGTTTGTCATATAGCTTGTAATCACGACATTGTTTCCTTTCGCTTGAGGTACAGCGAAGTGTG
AGTAAGTAAAGGTTACATCGTTAGGATCAAGATCCATTTTTAACACAAGGCCAGTTTTGTTCAGCGGCTT
GTATGGGCCAGTTAAAGAATTAGAAACATAACCAAGCATGTAAATATCGTTAGACGTAATGCCGTCAATC
GTCATTTTTGATCCGCGGGAGTCAGTGAACAGGTACCATTTGCCGTTCATTTTAAAGACGTTCGCGCGTT
CAATTTCATCTGTTACTGTGTTAGATGCAATCAGCGGTTTCATCACTTTTTTCAGTGTGTAATCATCGTT
TAGCTCAATCATACCGAGAGCGCCGTTTGCTAACTCAGCCGTGCGTTTTTTATCGCTTTGCAGAAGTTTT
TGACTTTCTTGACGGAAGAATGATGTGCTTTTGCCATAGTATGCTTTGTTAAATAAAGATTCTTCGCCTT
GGTAGCCATCTTCAGTTCCAGTGTTTGCTTCAAATACTAAGTATTTGTGGCCTTTATCTTCTACGTAGTG
AGGATCTCTCAGCGTATGGTTGTCGCCTGAGCTGTAGTTGCCTTCATCGATGAACTGCTGTACATTTTGA
TACGTTTTTCCGTCAC
